>Addgene plasmid #233534 | pICH47811_AvrSr62-7 | addgene full sequence | sequence record 472169 | Addgene NGS Result
CGCTAAGCTTGAATTCTTGCTTGTCTTCACAGAGTGGGGCCCACTGCATCCACCCCAGTACATTAAAAAC
GTCCGCAATGTGTTATTAAGTTGTCTAAGCGTCAATTTGTTTACACCACAATATATCCTGCCACCAGCCA
GCCAACAGCTCCCCGACCGGCAGCTCGGCACAAAATCACCACTCGATACAGGCAGCCCATCAGTCAGATC
AGGATCTCCTTTGCGACGCTCACCGGGCTGGTTGCCCTCGCCGCTGGGCTGGCGGCCGTCTATGGCCCTG
CAAACGCGCCAGAAACGCCGTCGAAGCCGTGTGCGAGACACCGCGGCCGCCGGCGTTGTGGATACCTCGC
GGAAAACTTGGCCCTCACTGACAGATGAGGGGCGGACGTTGACACTTGAGGGGCCGACTCACCCGGCGCG
GCGTTGACAGATGAGGGGCAGGCTCGATTTCGGCCGGCGACGTGGAGCTGGCCAGCCTCGCAAATCGGCG
AAAACGCCTGATTTTACGCGAGTTTCCCACAGATGATGTGGACAAGCCTGGGGATAAGTGCCCTGCGGTA
TTGACACTTGAGGGGCGCGACTACTGACAGATGAGGGGCGCGATCCTTGACACTTGAGGGGCAGAGTGCT
GACAGATGAGGGGCGCACCTATTGACATTTGAGGGGCTGTCCACAGGCAGAAAATCCAGCATTTGCAAGG
GTTTCCGCCCGTTTTTCGGCCACCGCTAACCTGTCTTTTAACCTGCTTTTAAACCAATATTTATAAACCT
TGTTTTTAACCAGGGCTGCGCCCTGTGCGCGTGACCGCGCACGCCGAAGGGGGGTGCCCCCCCTTCTCGA
ACCCTCCCGGCCCGCTAACGCGGGCCTCCCATCCCCCCAGGGGCTGCGCCCCTCGGCCGCGAACGGCCTC
ACCCCAAAAATGGCAGCGCTGGCCAATTCGTGCGCGGAACCCCTATTTGTTTATTTTTCTAAATACATTC
AAATATGTATCCGCTCATGAGACAATAACCTTGATAAATGCTTCAATAATATTGAAAAAGGAAGAGTATG
AGTATTCAACATTTCCGTGTCGCCCTTATTCCCTTTTTTGCGGCATTTTGCCTTCCTGTTTTTGCTCACC
CAGAAACGCTGGTGAAAGTAAAAGATGCTGAAGATCAGTTGGGTGCACGAGTGGGTTACATCGAACTGGA
TCTCAACAGCGGTAAGATCCTTGAGAGTTTTCGCCCCGAAGAACGTTTTCCAATGATGAGCACTTTTAAA
GTTCTGCTATGTGGCGCGGTATTATCCCGTATTGACGCCGGGCAAGAGCAACTCGGTCGCCGCATACACT
ATTCTCAGAATGACTTGGTTGAGTACTCACCAGTCACAGAAAAGCATCTTACGGATGGCATGACAGTAAG
AGAATTATGCAGTGCTGCCATAACCATGAGTGATAACACTGCGGCCAACTTACTTCTGACAACGATCGGA
GGACCGAAGGAGCTAACCGCTTTTTTGCACAACATGGGGGATCATGTAACTCGCCTTGATCGTTGGGAAC
CGGAGCTGAATGAAGCCATACCAAACGACGAGCGTGACACCACGATGCCTGTAGCAATGGCAACAACGTT
GCGCAAACTATTAACTGGCGAACTACTTACTCTAGCTTCCCGGCAACAATTAATAGACTGGATGGAGGCG
GATAAAGTTGCAGGACCACTTCTGCGCTCGGCCCTTCCGGCTGGCTGGTTTATTGCTGATAAATCTGGAG
CCGGTGAGCGTGGTTCTCGCGGTATCATTGCAGCACTGGGGCCAGATGGTAAGCCCTCCCGTATCGTAGT
TATCTACACGACGGGGAGTCAGGCAACTATGGATGAACGAAATAGACAGATCGCTGAGATAGGTGCCTCA
CTGATTAAGCATTGGTAACTGTCAGACCAAGTTTACTCATATATACTTTAGATTGATTTAAAACTTCATT
TTTAATTTAAAAGGATCTAGGTGAAGATCCTTTTTGATAATCTCATGACCAAAATCCCTTAACGTGAGTT
TTCGTTCCACTGAGCGTCAGACCCCGTAGAAAAGATCAAAGGATCTTCTTGAGATCCTTTTTTTCTGCGC
GTAATCTGCTGCTTGCAAACAAAAAAACCACCGCTACCAGCGGTGGTTTGTTTGCCGGATCAAGAGCTAC
CAACTCTTTTTCCGAAGGTAACTGGCTTCAGCAGAGCGCAGATACCAAATACTGTTCTTCTAGTGTAGCC
GTAGTTAGGCCACCACTTCAAGAACTCTGTAGCACCGCCTACATACCTCGCTCTGCTAATCCTGTTACCA
GTGGCTGCTGCCAGTGGCGATAAGTCGTGTCTTACCGGGTTGGACTCAAGACGATAGTTACCGGATAAGG
CGCAGCGGTCGGGCTGAACGGGGGGTTCGTGCACACAGCCCAGCTTGGAGCGAACGACCTACACCGAACT
GAGATACCTACAGCGTGAGCTATGAGAAAGCGCCACGCTTCCCGAAGGGAGAAAGGCGGACAGGTATCCG
GTAAGCGGCAGGGTCGGAACAGGAGAGCGCACGAGGGAGCTTCCAGGGGGAAACGCCTGGTATCTTTATA
GTCCTGTCGGGTTTCGCCACCTCTGACTTGAGCGTCGATTTTTGTGATGCTCGTCAGGGGGGCGGAGCCT
ATGGAAAAACGCCAGCAACGCGGCCTTTTTACGGTTCCTGGCAGATCCTAGATGTGGCGCAACGATGCCG
GCGACAAGCAGGAGCGCACCGACTTCTTCCGCATCAAGTGTTTTGGCTCTCAGGCCGAGGCCCACGGCAA
GTATTTGGGCAAGGGGTCGCTGGTATTCGTGCAGGGCAAGATTCGGAATACCAAGTACGAGAAGGACGGC
CAGACGGTCTACGGGACCGACTTCATTGCCGATAAGGTGGATTATCTGGACACCAAGGCACCAGGCGGGT
CAAATCAGGAATAAGGGCACATTGCCCCGGCGTGAGTCGGGGCAATCCCGCAAGGAGGGTGAATGAATCG
GACGTTTGACCGGAAGGCATACAGGCAAGAACTGATCGACGCGGGGTTTTCCGCCGAGGATGCCGAAACC
ATCGCAAGCCGCACCGTCATGCGTGCGCCCCGCGAAACCTTCCAGTCCGTCGGCTCGATGGTCCAGCAAG
CTACGGCCAAGATCGAGCGCGACAGCGTGCAACTGGCTCCCCCTGCCCTGCCCGCGCCATCGGCCGCCGT
GGAGCGTTCGCGTCGTCTTGAACAGGAGGCGGCAGGTTTGGCGAAGTCGATGACCATCGACACGCGAGGA
ACTATGACGACCAAGAAGCGAAAAACCGCCGGCGAGGACCTGGCAAAACAGGTCAGCGAGGCCAAGCAGG
CCGCGTTGCTGAAACACACGAAGCAGCAGATCAAGGAAATGCAGCTTTCCTTGTTCGATATTGCGCCGTG
GCCGGACACGATGCGAGCGATGCCAAACGACACGGCCCGCTCTGCCCTGTTCACCACGCGCAACAAGAAA
ATCCCGCGCGAGGCGCTGCAAAACAAGGTCATTTTCCACGTCAACAAGGACGTGAAGATCACCTACACCG
GCGTCGAGCTGCGGGCCGACGATGACGAACTGGTGTGGCAGCAGGTGTTGGAGTACGCGAAGCGCACCCC
TATCGGCGAGCCGATCACCTTCACGTTCTACGAGCTTTGCCAGGACCTGGGCTGGTCGATCAATGGCCGG
TATTACACGAAGGCCGAGGAATGCCTGTCGCGCCTACAGGCGACGGCGATGGGCTTCACGTCCGACCGCG
TTGGGCACCTGGAATCGGTGTCGCTGCTGCACCGCTTCCGCGTCCTGGACCGTGGCAAGAAAACGTCCCG
TTGCCAGGTCCTGATCGACGAGGAAATCGTCGTGCTGTTTGCTGGCGACCACTACACGAAATTCATATGG
GAGAAGTACCGCAAGCTGTCGCCGACGGCCCGACGGATGTTCGACTATTTCAGCTCGCACCGGGAGCCGT
ACCCGCTCAAGCTGGAAACCTTCCGCCTCATGTGCGGATCGGATTCCACCCGCGTGAAGAAGTGGCGCGA
GCAGGTCGGCGAAGCCTGCGAAGAGTTGCGAGGCAGCGGCCTGGTGGAACACGCCTGGGTCAATGATGAC
CTGGTGCATTGCAAACGCTAGGGCCTTGTGGGGTCAGTTCCGGCTGGGGGTTCAGCAGCCAGCGCCTGAT
CTGGGGAACCCTGTGGTTGGCATGCACATACAAATGGACGAACGGATAAACCTTTTCACGCCCTTTTAAA
TATCCGATTATTCTAATAAACGCTCTTTTCTCTTAGGTTTACCCGCCAATATATCCTGTCAAACACTGAT
AGTTTAAACCACTTCGTGCAGAAGACAATAGTGGAGGGTCGTGCCCCTCTCTAGAGATAATGAGCATTGC
ATGTCTAAGTTATAAAAAATTACCACATATTTTTTTTGTCACACTTGTTTGAAGTGCAGTTTATCTATCT
TTATACATATATTTAAACTTTACTCTACGAATAATATAATCTATAGTACTACAATAATATCAGTGTTTTA
GAGAATCATATAAATGAACAGTTAGACATGGTCTAAAGGACAATTGAGTATTTTGACAACAGGACTCTAC
AGTTTTATCTTTTTAGTGTGCATGTGTTCTCCTTTTTTTTTGCAAATAGCTTCACCTATATAATACTTCA
TCCATTTTATTAGTACATCCATTTAGGGTTTAGGGTTAATGGTTTTTATAGACTAATTTTTTTAGTACAT
CTATTTTATTCTATTTTAGCCTCTAAATTAAGAAAACTAAAACTCTATTTTAGTTTTTTTATTTAATAAT
TTAGATATAAAATAGAATAAAATAAAGTGACTAAAAATTAAACAAATACCCTTTAAGAAATTAAAAAAAC
TAAGGAAACATTTTTCTTGTTTCGAGTAGATAATGCCAGCCTGTTAAACGCCGTCGATCGACGAGTCTAA
CGGACACCAACCAGCGAACCAGCAGCGTCGCGTCGGGCCAAGCGAAGCAGACGGCACGGCATCTCTGTCG
CTGCCTCTGGACCCCTCTCGAGAGTTCCGCTCCACCGTTGGACTTGCTCCGCTGTCGGCATCCAGAAATT
GCGTGGCGGAGCGGCAGACGTGAGCCGGCACGGCAGGCGGCCTCCTCCTCCTCTCACGGCACCGGCAGCT
ACGGGGGATTCCTTTCCCACCGCTCCTTCGCTTTCCCTTCCTCGCCCGCCGTAATAAATAGACACCCCCT
CCACACCCTCTTTCCCCAACCTCGTGTTGTTCGGAGCGCACACACACACAACCAGATCTCCCCCAAATCC
ACCCGTCGGCACCTCCGCTTCAAGGTACGCCGCTCGTCCTCCCCCCCCCCCCCTCTCTACCTTCTCTAGA
TCGGCGTTCCGGTCCATGGTTAGGGCCCGGTAGTTCTACTTCTGTTCATGTTTGTGTTAGATCCGTGTTT
GTGTTAGATCCGTGCTGCTAGCGTTCGTACACGGATGCGACCTGTACGTCAGACACGTTCTGATTGCTAA
CTTGCCAGTGTTTCTCTTTGGGGAATCCTGGGATGGCTCTAGCCGTTCCGCAGACGGGATCGATCTAGGA
TAGGTATACATGTTGATGTGGGTTTTACTGATGCATATACATGATGGCATATGCAGCATCTATTCATATG
CTCTAACCTTGAGTACCTATCTATTATAATAAACAAGTATGTTTTATAATTATTTTGATCTTGATATACT
TGGATGATGGCATATGCAGCAGCTATATGTGGATTTTTTTAGCCCTGCCTTCATACGCTATTTATTTGCT
TGGTACTGTTTCTTTTGTCGATGCTCACCCTGTTGTTTGGTGTTACTTCTGCAGAATGTACGCGTCCCGG
GGCGGTACCATGAAGCCAATCATGAAGTCCTCCATCTTCAAGGGCGGCGAGACTAGCTCTCTCGGCGAGT
CTCCATTCGAGGGCCCACTCTACAAGTACGAGGAAATCGTGCACGCCCAAGGCAAGTTCCTCGTGACCAC
CTACTACAGGACCCCAATCAAGCTCGAGTTCCCATTCAACGGCAAGGACATCTCCATCAGCCTCAACGAG
TTCTCCAAGAACTCCGACAGCCTCGGCATCTCCAAGGAAGAGAAGGAAAAGGTCACCAAGACCATCAACT
CCGAAGGCAACGGCGCCCAATCCTCCACCATGGGCCAAAACAAGGGCAAGGAACTCAGCATCGAGGAAAA
GGAAAAGATCTGGCCGGACGGCCCACCAAGGTTCGACGAGAAGAAGTACGGCATCAAGCTCAGGGACGCC
AACGGCGACAGGACCATCTTTTACAAGTACTCTCACACCCCATACGTGGTGACCGAGCTGAACTTGAACC
CAGTCGACCTGCAGAGCTTTCGTGGTTCGATGGAGGACGCCAAAAACATAAAGAAAGGCCCGGCGCCATT
CTATCCTCTAGAGGATGGAACCGCTGGAGAGCAACTGCATAAGGCTATGAAGAGATACGCCCTGGTTCCT
GGAACAATTGCTTTTACAGATGCACATATCGAGGTGAACATCACGTACGCGGAATACTTCGAAATGTCCG
TTCGGTTGGCAGAAGCTATGAAACGATATGGGCTGAATACAAATCACAGAATCGTCGTATGCAGTGAAAA
CTCTCTTCAATTCTTTATGCCGGTGTTGGGCGCGTTATTTATCGGAGTTGCAGTTGCGCCCGCGAACGAC
ATTTATAATGAACGTGAATTGCTCAACAGTATGAACATTTCGCAGCCTACCGTAGTGTTTGTTTCCAAAA
AGGGGTTGCAAAAAATTTTGAACGTGCAAAAAAAATTACCAATAATCCAGAAAATTATTATCATGGATTC
TAAAACGGATTACCAGGGATTTCAGTCGATGTACACGTTCGTCACATCTCATCTACCTCCCGGTTTTAAT
GAATACGATTTTGTACCAGAGTCCTTTGATCGTGACAAAACAATTGCACTGATAATGAATTCCTCTGGAT
CTACTGGGTTACCTAAGGGTGTGGCCCTTCCGCATAGAACTGCCTGCGTCAGATTCTCGCATGCCAGAGA
TCCTATTTTTGGCAATCAAATCATTCCGGATACTGCGATTTTAAGTGTTGTTCCATTCCATCACGGTTTT
GGAATGTTTACTACACTCGGATATTTGATATGTGGATTTCGAGTCGTCTTAATGTATAGATTTGAAGAAG
AGCTGTTTTTACGATCCCTTCAGGATTACAAAATTCAAAGTGCGTTGCTAGTACCAACCCTATTTTCATT
CTTCGCCAAAAGCACTCTGATTGACAAATACGATTTATCTAATTTACACGAAATTGCTTCTGGGGGCGCA
CCTCTTTCGAAAGAAGTCGGGGAAGCGGTTGCAAAACGCTTCCATCTTCCAGGGATACGACAAGGATATG
GGCTCACTGAGACTACATCAGCTATTCTGATTACACCCGAGGGGGATGATAAACCGGGCGCGGTCGGTAA
AGTTGTTCCATTTTTTGAAGCGAAGGTTGTGGATCTGGATACCGGGAAAACGCTGGGCGTTAATCAGAGA
GGCGAATTATGTGTCAGAGGACCTATGATTATGTCCGGTTATGTAAACAATCCGGAAGCGACCAACGCCT
TGATTGACAAGGATGGATGGCTACATTCTGGAGACATAGCTTACTGGGACGAGGACGAACACTTCTTCAT
AGTTGACCGCTTGAAGTCTTTAATTAAATACAAAGGATATCAGGTGGCCCCCGCTGAATTGGAATCGATA
TTGTTACAACACCCCAACATCTTCGACGCGGGCGTGGCAGGTCTGCCCGACGATGACGCCGGTGAACTTC
CCGCCGCCGTTGTTGTTTTGGAGCACGGAAAGACGATGACGGAAAAAGAGATCGTGGATTACGTCGCCAG
TCAAGTAACAACCGCGAAAAAGTTGCGCGGAGGAGTTGTGTTTGTGGACGAAGTACCGAAAGGTCTTACC
GGAAAACTCGACGCAAGAAAAATCAGAGAGATCCTCATAAAGGCCAAGAAGGGCGGAAAGTCCAAATTGT
AAGCTTCTCTAGCTAGAGTCGATCGACAAGCTCGAGTTTCTCCATAATAATGTGTGAGTAGTTCCCAGAT
AAGGGAATTAGGGTTCCTATAGGGTTTCGCTCATGTGTTGAGCATATAAGAAACCCTTAGTATGTATTTG
TATTTGTAAAATACTTCTATCAATAAAATTTCTAATTCCTAAAACCAAAATCCAGTACTAAAATCCAGAT
Features (pLannotate 1.2.2; 12 found; start..end, strand, type, name):
    109..133     -  misc_feature   LB T-DNA repeat: left border repeat from nopaline C58 T-DNA
    225..856     +  rep_origin     oriV: incP origin of replication
    943..1047    +  promoter       AmpR promoter: bla
   1048..1908    +  CDS            AmpR: β-lactamase; bla; confers resistance to ampicillin, carbenicillin, and related antibiotics
   2079..2667    +  rep_origin     ori: high-copy-number ColE1/pMB1/pBR322/pUC origin of replication
   3003..4148    +  CDS            trfA: TRFA_ECOLX - Experimental evidence at protein level: Swiss-Prot protein existence level 1. Also involved in plasmid copy number control, promoting intermolecular coupling of protein bound iterons at oriV, which inhibits replication initiation. From Escherichia coli.
   4175..4195    +  CDS            TetR (fragment): tetracycline resistance regulatory protein; tetR
   4307..4331    -  misc_feature   RB T-DNA repeat: right border repeat from nopaline C58 T-DNA
   4377..5594    +  promoter       Ubi promoter (fragment): maize polyubiquitin gene promoter
   5589..5864    +  promoter       Ubi promoter (fragment): maize polyubiquitin gene promoter
   6400..8049    +  CDS            LUCI_PHOPY: Experimental evidence at protein level: Swiss-Prot protein existence level 1. Produces green light with a wavelength of 562 nm. From Photinus pyralis (Common eastern firefly) (Lampyris pyralis).
   8087..1       +  polyA_signal   CaMV poly(A) signal (across the origin): cauliflower mosaic virus polyadenylation signal
