[The description below was written by a language model from this plasmid's Addgene catalogue record and pLannotate feature annotations shown in this document.]
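Description:
pICH47811_AvrSr62-7 is a plant expression plasmid built on pICH47811, a binary-type MoClo/Golden Gate backbone, and intended for transient expression in protoplasts. The backbone carries nopaline C58-type left and right T-DNA border repeats and the broad-host-range incP replication system (oriV together with the trfA replication initiator), alongside a high-copy ColE1/pUC origin for propagation in E. coli. Selection in bacteria is by ampicillin through the bla promoter and β-lactamase gene. A very short TetR fragment near the right border is a backbone remnant rather than a functional element.

The payload is a single expression cassette lying between the borders. The maize polyubiquitin promoter, annotated as two adjoining fragments, drives AvrSr62-7, a 483 bp insert from the stem rust fungus Puccinia graminis. The insert itself was not picked up by the automated annotation, but an unannotated gap between the promoter and the luciferase coding sequence is large enough to hold it. According to the record the insert carries a C-terminal luciferase, which the feature table identifies as firefly (Photinus pyralis) luciferase, and the transcript is terminated by the CaMV polyadenylation signal, which spans the numbering origin of the circular sequence. The insert was cloned between EcoRI and BamHI sites, both retained.

The stated purpose is expression of AvrSr62-7 in protoplasts, and the associated publication concerns a wheat tandem kinase that activates an NLR to trigger immunity. The name suggests a variant or allele of an avirulence effector, and luciferase would offer a luminescent readout in such assays, but the record does not specify either the nature of the "-7" variant or how the reporter signal is used.
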