Addgene plasmid #233534: pICH47811_AvrSr62-7
Purpose: Expresses AvrSr62-7 in protoplasts
Depositing lab: Brande Wulff. Depositing organization: King Abdullah University of Science and Technology (KAUST). Publication: A wheat tandem kinase activates an NLR to trigger immunity. Chen R, Chen J, Powell OR, Outram MA, Arndell T, Gajendiran K, Wang YL, Lubega J, Xu Y, Ayliffe MA, Blundell C, Figueroa M, Sperschneider J, Vanhercke T, Kanyuka K, Tang D, Zhong G, Gardener C, Yu G, Gourdoupis S, Jaremko L, Matny O, Steffenson BJ, Boshoff WHP, Meyer WB, Arold ST, Dodds PN, Wulff BBH. Science. 2025 Mar 28;387(6741):1402-1408. doi: 10.1126/science.adp5034. Epub 2025 Mar 27. PubMed 40146821.
Backbone
  Vector backbone: pICH47811
  Backbone manufacturer: Sylvestre Marillonnet (Addgene Plasmid #48008)
  Backbone size w/o insert (bp): 7776
  Vector type: Plant Expression ; Protoplast expression
Growth in bacteria
  Bacterial resistance: Ampicillin, 100 μg/mL
  Growth temperature: 37°C
  Growth strain: DH5alpha
  Copy number: High Copy
Gene/Insert
  Gene/Insert name: AvrSr62-7
  Species: Puccinia graminis
  Insert size (bp): 483
  Promoter: Ubiquitin
  Tag / fusion protein: Luciferase (C terminal on insert)
  Cloning method: Restriction Enzyme; 5′ cloning site EcoRI (not destroyed); 3′ cloning site BamHI (not destroyed)
  Sequencing primers: 5′ GAL4 transcriptional activation domain forward; 3′ GAL4 transcriptional activation domain reverse
Terms and licenses: Academic/Nonprofit Terms; Industry Terms: Not Available to Industry
Depositor comments: Please visit https://doi.org/10.1101/2024.08.30.610287 for bioRxiv preprint.
How to cite: pICH47811_AvrSr62-7 was a gift from Brande Wulff (Addgene plasmid # 233534 ; http://n2t.net/addgene:233534 ; RRID:Addgene_233534)
